>Addgene plasmid #238711 | NanoBRET Assay Vector, HaloTag-PPP2R5A | depositor full sequence | sequence record 475171 | NanoBRET Assay Vector, HaloTag-PPP2R5A sequence 6637 bps
CGGCAGTGAAAAAAATGCTTTATTTGTGAAATTTGTGATGCTATTGCTTTATTTGTAACCATTATAAGCT
GCAATAAACAAGTTAACAACAACAATTGCATTCATTTTATGTTTCAGGTTCAGGGGGAGGTGTGGGAGGT
TTTTTAAAGCAAGTAAAACCTCTACAAATGTGGTATGGCTGATTATGATCCGCGGCCGCAATACGTCGAC
GTTATCAGCTGACTTCGTACGAGAGCCTAGGATTATGGCGCGCCACTAGTTATTAATAGTAATCAATTAC
GGGGTCATTAGTTCATAGCCCATATATGGAGTTCCGCGTTACATAACTTACGGTAAATGGCCCGCCTGGC
TGACCGCCCAACGACCCCCGCCCATTGACGTCAATAATGACGTATGTTCCCATAGTAACGCCAATAGGGA
CTTTCCATTGACGTCAATGGGTGGAGTATTTACGGTAAACTGCCCACTTGGCAGTACATCAAGTGTATCA
TATGCCAAGTCCGCCCCCTATTGACGTCAATGACGGTAAATGGCCCGCCTGGCATTATGCCCAGTACATG
ACCTTACGGGACTTTCCTACTTGGCAGTACATCTACGTATTAGTCATCGCTATTACCATGGTGATGCGGT
TTTGGCAGTACACCAATGGGCGTGGATAGCGGTTTGACTCACGGGGATTTCCAAGTCTCCACCCCATTGA
CGTCAATGGGAGTTTGTTTTGGCACCAAAATCAACGGGACTTTCCAAAATGTCGTAATAACCCCGCCCCG
TTGACGCAAATGGGCGGTAGGCGTGTACGGTGGGAGGTCTATATAAGCAGAGCTGGTTTAGTGAACCGTC
AGATCACTAGAAGCTTTATTGCGGTAGTTTATCACAGTTAAATTGCTAACGCAGTCAGTGCTTCTGACAC
AACAGTCTCGAACTTAAGCTGCAGAAGTTGGTCGTGAGGCACTGGGCAGGTAAGTATCAAGGTTACAAGA
CAGGTTTAAGGAGACCAATAGAAACTGGGCTTGTCGAGACAGAGAAGACTCTTGCGTTTCTGATAGGCAC
CTATTGGTCTTACTGACATCCACTTTGCCTTTCTCTCCACAGGTGTCCACTCCCAGTTCAATTACAGCTC
TTAAGGCTAGAGTATTAATACGACTCACTATAGGGCTAGCAAAGCCACCATGGCAGAAATCGGTACTGGC
TTTCCATTCGACCCCCATTATGTGGAAGTCCTGGGCGAGCGCATGCACTACGTCGATGTTGGTCCGCGCG
ATGGCACCCCTGTGCTGTTCCTGCACGGTAACCCGACCTCCTCCTACGTGTGGCGCAACATCATCCCGCA
TGTTGCACCGACCCATCGCTGCATTGCTCCAGACCTGATCGGTATGGGCAAATCCGACAAACCAGACCTG
GGTTATTTCTTCGACGACCACGTCCGCTTCATGGATGCCTTCATCGAAGCCCTGGGTCTGGAAGAGGTCG
TCCTGGTCATTCACGACTGGGGCTCCGCTCTGGGTTTCCACTGGGCCAAGCGCAATCCAGAGCGCGTCAA
AGGTATTGCATTTATGGAGTTCATCCGCCCTATCCCGACCTGGGACGAATGGCCAGAATTTGCCCGCGAG
ACCTTCCAGGCCTTCCGCACCACCGACGTCGGCCGCAAGCTGATCATCGATCAGAACGTTTTTATCGAGG
GTACGCTGCCGATGGGTGTCGTCCGCCCGCTGACTGAAGTCGAGATGGACCATTACCGCGAGCCGTTCCT
GAATCCTGTTGACCGCGAGCCACTGTGGCGCTTCCCAAACGAGCTGCCAATCGCCGGTGAGCCAGCGAAC
ATCGTCGCGCTGGTCGAAGAATACATGGACTGGCTGCACCAGTCCCCTGTCCCGAAGCTGCTGTTCTGGG
GCACCCCAGGCGTTCTGATCCCACCGGCCGAAGCCGCTCGCCTGGCCAAAAGCCTGCCTAACTGCAAGGC
TGTGGACATCGGCCCGGGTCTGAATCTGCTGCAAGAAGACAACCCGGACCTGATCGGCAGCGAGATCGCG
CGCTGGCTGTCGACGCTCGAGATTTCCGGCGAGCCAACCACTGAGGATCTGTACTTTCAGAGCGATAACG
CGATCGCCATGTCGTCGTCGTCGCCGCCGGCGGGGGCTGCCAGCGCCGCCATCTCGGCCTCGGAGAAAGT
GGACGGCTTCACCCGGAAATCGGTCCGCAAGGCGCAGAGGCAGAAGCGCTCCCAGGGCTCGTCGCAGTTT
CGCAGCCAGGGCAGCCAGGCAGAGCTGCACCCGCTGCCCCAGCTCAAAGATGCCACTTCAAATGAACAAC
AAGAGCTTTTCTGTCAGAAGTTGCAGCAGTGTTGTATACTGTTTGATTTCATGGACTCTGTTTCAGACTT
GAAGAGCAAAGAAATTAAAAGAGCAACACTGAATGAACTGGTTGAGTATGTTTCAACTAATCGTGGTGTA
ATTGTTGAATCAGCGTATTCTGATATAGTAAAAATGATCAGTGCTAACATCTTCCGTACACTTCCTCCAA
GTGATAATCCAGATTTTGATCCAGAAGAGGATGAACCCACGCTTGAGGCCTCTTGGCCTCACATACAGTT
GGTATATGAATTCTTCTTGAGATTTTTGGAGAGCCCTGATTTCCAGCCTAGCATTGCAAAACGATACATT
GATCAGAAATTCGTACAACAGCTCCTGGAGCTTTTTGATAGTGAAGATCCCAGAGAACGTGACTTCCTGA
AGACTGTTCTGCACCGAATTTATGGGAAATTTCTTGGATTAAGAGCATTCATCAGAAAACAAATTAACAA
CATTTTCCTCAGGTTTATATATGAAACAGAACATTTCAATGGTGTTGCTGAACTTCTTGAAATATTAGGA
AGTATTATCAATGGCTTTGCATTGCCACTGAAAGCAGAACATAAACAATTTCTAATGAAGGTTCTTATTC
CTATGCATACTGCAAAAGGATTAGCTTTGTTTCATGCTCAGCTAGCATATTGTGTTGTACAGTTCCTGGA
GAAAGATACAACACTAACAGAGCCAGTGATCAGAGGACTGCTGAAATTTTGGCCAAAAACCTGCAGTCAG
AAAGAGGTGATGTTTTTAGGAGAAATTGAAGAAATCTTAGATGTCATTGAACCAACACAGTTCAAAAAAA
TTGAAGAGCCACTTTTCAAGCAGATATCCAAGTGTGTATCCAGTTCTCATTTTCAGGTTGCAGAAAGGGC
ATTGTACTTCTGGAATAACGAATATATTCTTAGTTTGATTGAGGAGAACATTGATAAAATTCTGCCAATT
ATGTTTGCCAGTTTGTACAAAATTTCCAAAGAACACTGGAATCCGACCATTGTAGCACTGGTATACAATG
TGCTGAAAACCCTAATGGAAATGAATGGCAAGCTTTTCGATGACCTTACTAGCTCATACAAAGCTGAAAG
ACAGAGAGAGAAAAAGAAGGAATTGGAACGTGAAGAATTATGGAAAAAATTAGAGGAGCTAAAGCTAAAG
AAAGCTCTAGAAAAACAGAATAGTGCTTACAACATGCACAGTATTCTCAGCAATACAAGTGCCGAAGTTT
AAACGAATTCGGGCTCGGTACCCGGGGATCCTCTAGAGTCGACCTGCAGGCATGCAAGCTGATTTGGCTG
CTGCCACCGCTGAGCAAGGCCGCTTCGAGCAGACATGATAAGATACATTGATGAGTTTGGACAAACCACA
ACTAGAATGCAGTGAAAAAAATGCTTTATTTGTGAAATTTGTGATGCTATTGCTTTATTTGTAACCATTA
TAAGCTGCAATAAACAAGTTAACAACAACAATTGCATTCATTTTATGTTTCAGGTTCAGGGGGAGATGTG
GGAGGTTTTTTTAAGCAAGTAAAACCTCTACAAATGTGGTAAAATCTTAATTAAGAATTCTAATATAACT
TCGTATAGCATACATTATACGAAGTTATGGATCCACTGTTGACAATTAATCATCGGCATAGTATATCGGC
ATAGTATAATACGACAAGGTGAGGAACTAAACCCAGGAGGCAGATCATGATTGAACAAGATGGATTGCAC
GCAGGTTCTCCGGCCGCTTGGGTGGAGAGGCTATTCGGCTATGACTGGGCACAACAGACAATCGGCTGCT
CTGATGCCGCCGTGTTCCGGCTGTCAGCGCAGGGGCGCCCGGTTCTTTTTGTCAAGACCGACCTGTCCGG
TGCCCTGAATGAACTGCAGGACGAGGCAGCGCGGCTATCGTGGCTGGCCACGACGGGCGTTCCTTGCGCA
GCTGTGCTCGACGTTGTCACTGAAGCGGGAAGGGACTGGCTGCTATTGGGCGAAGTGCCGGGGCAGGATC
TCCTGTCATCTCACCTTGCTCCTGCCGAGAAAGTATCCATCATGGCTGATGCAATGCGGCGGCTGCATAC
GCTTGATCCGGCTACCTGCCCATTCGACCACCAAGCGAAACATCGCATCGAGCGAGCACGTACTCGGATG
GAAGCCGGTCTTGTCGATCAGGATGATCTGGACGAAGAGCATCAGGGGCTCGCGCCAGCCGAACTGTTCG
CCAGGCTCAAGGCGCGCATGCCCGACGGCGAGGATCTCGTCGTGACCCATGGCGATGCCTGCTTGCCGAA
TATCATGGTGGAAAATGGCCGCTTTTCTGGATTCATCGACTGTGGCCGGCTGGGTGTGGCGGACCGCTAT
CAGGACATAGCGTTGGCTACCCGTGATATTGCTGAAGAGCTTGGCGGCGAATGGGCTGACCGCTTCCTCG
TGCTTTACGGTATCGCCGCTCCCGATTCGCAGCGCATCGCCTTCTATCGCCTTCTTGACGAGTTCTTCTG
ATTCGAAATGACCGACCAAGCGACGCCCAACCGGTATCAGCTCACTCAAAGGCGGTAATACGGTTATCCA
CAGAATCAGGGGATAACGCAGGAAAGAACATGTGAGCAAAAGGCCAGCAAAAGGCCAGGAACCGTAAAAA
GGCCGCGTTGCTGGCGTTTTTCCATAGGCTCCGCCCCCCTGACGAGCATCACAAAAATCGACGCTCAAGT
CAGAGGTGGCGAAACCCGACAGGACTATAAAGATACCAGGCGTTTCCCCCTGGAAGCTCCCTCGTGCGCT
CTCCTGTTCCGACCCTGCCGCTTACCGGATACCTGTCCGCCTTTCTCCCTTCGGGAAGCGTGGCGCTTTC
TCATAGCTCACGCTGTAGGTATCTCAGTTCGGTGTAGGTCGTTCGCTCCAAGCTGGGCTGTGTGCACGAA
CCCCCCGTTCAGCCCGACCGCTGCGCCTTATCCGGTAACTATCGTCTTGAGTCCAACCCGGTAAGACACG
ACTTATCGCCACTGGCAGCAGCCACTGGTAACAGGATTAGCAGAGCGAGGTATGTAGGCGGTGCTACAGA
GTTCTTGAAGTGGTGGCCTAACTACGGCTACACTAGAAGGACAGTATTTGGTATCTGCGCTCTGCTGAAG
CCAGTTACCTTCGGAAAAAGAGTTGGTAGCTCTTGATCCGGCAAACAAACCACCGCTGGTAGCGGTGGTT
TTTTTGTTTGCAAGCAGCAGATTACGCGCAGAAAAAAAGGATTTCAAGAAGATCCTTTGATCTTTTCTAC
GGGGTCTGACGCTCAGTGGAACGAAAACTCACGTTAAGGGATTTTGGTCATGAGATTATCAAAAAGGATC
TTCACCTAGATCCTTTTATAGTCCGGAATCGTCACACAAAAAACCAACACACAGATGTAATGAAAATAAA
GATATTTTATTGCGGCCATCGTGATGGCTAGAGTTTAGCCCTCCCACACATAACCAGAGGGCAGCAATTC
ACGAATCCCAACTGCCGTCGGCTGTCCATCACTGTCCTTCACTATGGCTTTGATCCCAGGATGCAGATCG
AGAAGCACCTGTCGGCACCGTCCGCAGGGGCTCAAGATGCCCCTGTTCTCATTTCCGATCGCGACGATAC
AAGTCAGGTTGCCAGCTGCCGCAGCAGCAGCAGTGCCCAGCACCACGAGTTCTGCACAAGGTCCCCCAGT
AAAATGATATACATTGACACCAGTGAAGATGCGGCCGTCGCTAGAGAGAGCTGCGCTGGCGACGCTGTAG
TCTTCAGAGATGGGGATGCTGTTGATTGTAGCCGTTGCTCTTTCAATGAGGGTGGATTCTTCTTGAGACA
AAGGCTTGGCCATGGTGGCGCTAGTGTCAGAAGAATCGAGCTTTTTGCAAAAGCCTAGGCCTCCAAAAAA
GCCTCCTCACTACTTCTGGAATAGCTCAGAGGCCGAGGCGGCCTCGGCCTCTGCATAAATAAAAAAAATT
AGTCAGCCATGGGGCGGAGAATGGGCGGAACTGGGCGGAGTTAGGGGCGGGATGGGCGGAGTTAGGGGCG
GGACTATGGTTGCTGACTAATTGAGATGCATGCTTTGCATACTTCTGCCTGCTGGGGAGCCTGGGGACTT
TCCACACCTGGTTGCTGACTAATTGAGATGCATGCTTTGCATACTTCTGCCTGCTGGGGAGCCTGGGGAC
TTTCCACACCCTAACTGACACACATTCCACAGCTGGTTCTTTCCGCCTCAGAAGGTACCTAACCAAGTTC
CTCTTTCAGAGGTTATTTCAGGCCATGGTGCTGCGCAAGACGCGTTAATTAAGACGT
Features (pLannotate 1.2.2; 19 found; start..end, strand, type, name):
      3..84      -  polyA_signal   SV40 poly(A) signal: SV40 polyadenylation signal
    107..190     -  CDS            large T antigen (fragment): large T antigen from SV40 (simian virus 40)
    255..620     +  enhancer       CMV enhancer: human cytomegalovirus immediate early enhancer
    622..821     +  promoter       CMV promoter: human cytomegalovirus (CMV) immediate early promoter
    960..1092    +  intron         chimeric intron: chimera between introns from human β-globin and immunoglobulin heavy chain genes
   1136..1154    +  promoter       T7 promoter: promoter for bacteriophage T7 RNA polymerase
   1170..2060    +  CDS            HaloTag®: modified bacterial dehalogenase that forms covalent bonds with chloroalkane derivatives
   2073..2093    +  CDS            TEV site: tobacco etch virus (TEV) protease recognition and cleavage site
   2109..3566    +  CDS            PPP2R5A: 2A5A_HUMAN - Experimental evidence at protein level: Swiss-Prot protein existence level 1. The B regulatory subunit might modulate substrate selectivity and catalytic activity, and also might direct the localization of the catalytic enzyme to a particular subcellular compartment. From Homo sapiens (Human).
   3575..3630    +  misc_feature   MCS: pUC18/19 multiple cloning site
   3679..3800    -  polyA_signal   SV40 poly(A) signal: SV40 polyadenylation signal
   3823..3891    -  CDS            large T antigen (fragment): large T antigen from SV40 (simian virus 40)
   3915..3948    +  protein_bind   loxP: Cre-mediated recombination occurs in the 8-bp core sequence (GCATACAT). Cre recombinase
   3958..4005    +  promoter       EM7 promoter: synthetic bacterial promoter&nbsp
   4037..4828    +  CDS            neo: KKA2_KLEPN - Also known as kan, nptII. Experimental evidence at protein level: Swiss-Prot protein existence level 1. Resistance to kanamycin, neomycin, paromomycin, ribostamycin, butirosin and gentamicin B. From Klebsiella pneumoniae.
   4989..5577    -  rep_origin     ori: high-copy-number ColE1/pMB1/pBR322/pUC origin of replication
   5703..5751    -  polyA_signal   poly(A) signal: synthetic polyadenylation signal
   5775..6173    -  CDS            BSD: blasticidin S deaminase; Aspergillus terreus BSD; confers resistance to blasticidin
   6204..6561    -  promoter       SV40 promoter: SV40 enhancer and early promoter
