[The description below was written by a language model from this plasmid's Addgene catalogue record and pLannotate feature annotations shown in this document.]
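Description:
NanoBRET Assay Vector, HaloTag-PPP2R5A is a 6,637 bp mammalian expression plasmid built on the pFN222K HaloTag CMV-Blast BiBRET backbone. It produces human PPP2R5A, a B-type regulatory subunit of protein phosphatase 2A thought to influence substrate selectivity and localization of the catalytic enzyme, as an N-terminal HaloTag fusion. Transcription is driven by the CMV immediate early enhancer and promoter, followed by a chimeric β-globin/immunoglobulin intron that generally improves expression. A T7 promoter just upstream of the coding region would also permit in vitro transcription. The open reading frame consists of HaloTag (a modified dehalogenase that bonds covalently to chloroalkane ligands), a TEV protease cleavage site as a linker, and unmutated PPP2R5A. It is followed by a short multiple cloning site remnant and an SV40 polyadenylation signal.

In bacteria the plasmid replicates at high copy from a ColE1/pUC-type origin and is selected with kanamycin through an EM7-driven neo (nptII) gene; a single loxP site lies just upstream of this cassette. For mammalian cells, a separate reverse-oriented cassette expresses blasticidin S deaminase from the SV40 enhancer/early promoter with a synthetic poly(A) signal, allowing blasticidin selection. As the name indicates, the construct is intended for NanoBRET assays, in which a fluorescent chloroalkane ligand bound to HaloTag serves as the energy acceptor for a NanoLuc-tagged partner protein, reporting protein proximity in live cells. The catalogue's Entrez Gene field lists PPP2R1A, the scaffold subunit, but the insert name and the sequence annotation both identify PPP2R5A, so that field appears to be a cataloguing mismatch.
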