Addgene plasmid #238711: NanoBRET Assay Vector, HaloTag-PPP2R5A
Purpose: Express HaloTag-PPP2R5A Fusion Protein in Mammalian Cells under a CMV promoter
Depositing lab: Promega Corporation.
Backbone
  Vector backbone: pFN222K HaloTag(R) CMV-Blast BiBRET Vector
  Vector type: Mammalian Expression
  Selectable markers: Blasticidin
Growth in bacteria
  Bacterial resistance: Kanamycin, 50 μg/mL
  Growth temperature: 37°C
  Growth strain: DH5alpha
  Copy number: High Copy
Gene/Insert
  Gene/Insert name: PPP2R5A
  Species: H. sapiens (human)
  Mutation: None
  Entrez Gene: PPP2R1A (a.k.a. HJS2, MRD36, PP2A-Aalpha, PP2AA, PP2AAALPHA, PR65A)
  Promoter: CMV
  Tag / fusion protein: HaloTag (R) (N terminal on backbone)
  Cloning method: Other
Terms and licenses: Academic/Nonprofit Terms; Industry Terms
How to cite: NanoBRET Assay Vector, HaloTag-PPP2R5A was a gift from Promega Corporation (Addgene plasmid # 238711)
